>Addgene plasmid #75694 | MAP3K7 gRNA (BRDN0001148226) | addgene full sequence | sequence record 184382 | Addgene Assembled Sequence
CCCGGGTGCAAAGATGGATAAAGTTTTAAACAGAGAGGAATCTTTGCAGCTAATGGACCTTCTAGGTCTT
GAAAGGAGTGGGAATTGGCTCCGGTGCCCGTCAGTGGGCAGAGCGCACATCGCCCACAGTCCCCGAGAAG
TTGGGGGGAGGGGTCGGCAATTGATCCGGTGCCTAGAGAAGGTGGCGCGGGGTAAACTGGGAAAGTGATG
TCGTGTACTGGCTCCGCCTTTTTCCCGAGGGTGGGGGAGAACCGTATATAAGTGCAGTAGTCGCCGTGAA
CGTTCTTTTTCGCAACGGGTTTGCCGCCAGAACACAGGTAAGTGCCGTGTGTGGTTCCCGCGGGCCTGGC
CTCTTTACGGGTTATGGCCCTTGCGTGCCTTGAATTACTTCCACCTGGCTGCAGTACGTGATTCTTGATC
CCGAGCTTCGGGTTGGAAGTGGGTGGGAGAGTTCGAGGCCTTGCGCTTAAGGAGCCCCTTCGCCTCGTGC
TTGAGTTGAGGCCTGGCCTGGGCGCTGGGGCCGCCGCGTGCGAATCTGGTGGCACCTTCGCGCCTGTCTC
GCTGCTTTCGATAAGTCTCTAGCCATTTAAAATTTTTGATGACCTGCTGCGACGCTTTTTTTCTGGCAAG
ATAGTCTTGTAAATGCGGGCCAAGATCTGCACACTGGTATTTCGGTTTTTGGGGCCGCGGGCGGCGACGG
GGCCCGTGCGTCCCAGCGCACATGTTCGGCGAGGCGGGGCCTGCGAGCGCGGCCACCGAGAATCGGACGG
GGGTAGTCTCAAGCTGGCCGGCCTGCTCTGGTGCCTGGCCTCGCGCCGCCGTGTATCGCCCCGCCCTGGG
CGGCAAGGCTGGCCCGGTCGGCACCAGTTGCGTGAGCGGAAAGATGGCCGCTTCCCGGCCCTGCTGCAGG
GAGCTCAAAATGGAGGACGCGGCGCTCGGGAGAGCGGGCGGGTGAGTCACCCACACAAAGGAAAAGGGCC
TTTCCGTCCTCAGCCGTCGCTTCATGTGACTCCACGGAGTACCGGGCGCCGTCCAGGCACCTCGATTAGT
TCTCGAGCTTTTGGAGTACGTCGTCTTTAGGTTGGGGGGAGGGGTTTTATGCGATGGAGTTTCCCCACAC
TGAGTGGGTGGAGACTGAAGTTAGGCCAGCTTGGCACTTGATGTAATTCTCCTTGGAATTTGCCCTTTTT
GAGTTTGGATCTTGGTTCATTCTCAAGCCTCAGACAGTGGTTCAAAGTTTTTTTCTTCCATTTCAGGTGT
CGTGACGTACGGCCACCATGACCGAGTACAAGCCCACGGTGCGCCTCGCCACCCGCGACGACGTCCCCAG
GGCCGTACGCACCCTCGCCGCCGCGTTCGCCGACTACCCCGCCACGCGCCACACCGTCGATCCGGACCGC
CACATCGAGCGGGTCACCGAGCTGCAAGAACTCTTCCTCACGCGCGTCGGGCTCGACATCGGCAAGGTGT
GGGTCGCGGACGACGGCGCCGCCGTGGCGGTCTGGACCACGCCGGAGAGCGTCGAAGCGGGGGCGGTGTT
CGCCGAGATCGGCCCGCGCATGGCCGAGTTGAGCGGTTCCCGGCTGGCCGCGCAGCAACAGATGGAAGGC
CTCCTGGCGCCGCACCGGCCCAAGGAGCCCGCGTGGTTCCTGGCCACCGTCGGAGTCTCGCCCGACCACC
AGGGCAAGGGTCTGGGCAGCGCCGTCGTGCTCCCCGGAGTGGAGGCGGCCGAGCGCGCCGGGGTGCCCGC
CTTCCTGGAGACCTCCGCGCCCCGCAACCTCCCCTTCTACGAGCGGCTCGGCTTCACCGTCACCGCCGAC
GTCGAGGTGCCCGAAGGACCGCGCACCTGGTGCATGACCCGCAAGCCCGGTGCCTGAACGCGTTAAGTCG
ACAATCAACCTCTGGATTACAAAATTTGTGAAAGATTGACTGGTATTCTTAACTATGTTGCTCCTTTTAC
GCTATGTGGATACGCTGCTTTAATGCCTTTGTATCATGCTATTGCTTCCCGTATGGCTTTCATTTTCTCC
TCCTTGTATAAATCCTGGTTGCTGTCTCTTTATGAGGAGTTGTGGCCCGTTGTCAGGCAACGTGGCGTGG
TGTGCACTGTGTTTGCTGACGCAACCCCCACTGGTTGGGGCATTGCCACCACCTGTCAGCTCCTTTCCGG
GACTTTCGCTTTCCCCCTCCCTATTGCCACGGCGGAACTCATCGCCGCCTGCCTTGCCCGCTGCTGGACA
GGGGCTCGGCTGTTGGGCACTGACAATTCCGTGGTGTTGTCGGGGAAATCATCGTCCTTTCCTTGGCTGC
TCGCCTGTGTTGCCACCTGGATTCTGCGCGGGACGTCCTTCTGCTACGTCCCTTCGGCCCTCAATCCAGC
GGACCTTCCTTCCCGCGGCCTGCTGCCGGCTCTGCGGCCTCTTCCGCGTCTTCGCCTTCGCCCTCAGACG
AGTCGGATCTCCCTTTGGGCCGCCTCCCCGCGTCGACTTTAAGACCAATGACTTACAAGGCAGCTGTAGA
TCTTAGCCACTTTTTAAAAGAAAAGGGGGGACTGGAAGGGCTAATTCACTCCCAACGAAGACAAGATCTG
CTTTTTGCTTGTACTGGGTCTCTCTGGTTAGACCAGATCTGAGCCTGGGAGCTCTCTGGCTAACTAGGGA
ACCCACTGCTTAAGCCTCAATAAAGCTTGCCTTGAGTGCTTCAAGTAGTGTGTGCCCGTCTGTTGTGTGA
CTCTGGTAACTAGAGATCCCTCAGACCCTTTTAGTCAGTGTGGAAAATCTCTAGCAGTACGTATAGTAGT
TCATGTCATCTTATTATTCAGTATTTATAACTTGCAAAGAAATGAATATCAGAGAGTGAGAGGAACTTGT
TTATTGCAGCTTATAATGGTTACAAATAAAGCAATAGCATCACAAATTTCACAAATAAAGCATTTTTTTC
ACTGCATTCTAGTTGTGGTTTGTCCAAACTCATCAATGTATCTTATCATGTCTGGCTCTAGCTATCCCGC
CCCTAACTCCGCCCATCCCGCCCCTAACTCCGCCCAGTTCCGCCCATTCTCCGCCCCATGGCTGACTAAT
TTTTTTTATTTATGCAGAGGCCGAGGCCGCCTCGGCCTCTGAGCTATTCCAGAAGTAGTGAGGAGGCTTT
TTTGGAGGCCTAGGGACGTACCCAATTCGCCCTATAGTGAGTCGTATTACGCGCGCTCACTGGCCGTCGT
TTTACAACGTCGTGACTGGGAAAACCCTGGCGTTACCCAACTTAATCGCCTTGCAGCACATCCCCCTTTC
GCCAGCTGGCGTAATAGCGAAGAGGCCCGCACCGATCGCCCTTCCCAACAGTTGCGCAGCCTGAATGGCG
AATGGG
[124 nt withheld, positions 3367-3490]
C
[91 nt withheld, positions 3492-3582]
A
[49 nt withheld, positions 3584-3632]
CCTTTGACGTTGGAGTCCACGTTCTTT
[37 nt withheld, positions 3660-3696]
ACCCTATCTCGGTCTATTCTTTTGATTTATAAGGGATTTTGCCGATTTCGGCCTATTGGTTAAAAAATGA
GCTGATTTAACAAAAATTTAACGCGAATTTTAACAAAATATTAACGCTTACAATTTAGGTGGCACTTTTC
GGGGAAATGTGCGCGGAACCCCTATTTGTTTATTTTTCTAAATACATTCAAATATGTATCCGCTCATGAG
ACAATAACCCTGATAAATGCTTCAATAATATTGAAAAAGGAAGAGTATGAGTATTCAACATTTCCGTGTC
GCCCTTATTCCCTTTTTTGCGGCATTTTGCCTTCCTGTTTTTGCTCACCCAGAAACGCTGGTGAAAGTAA
AAGATGCTGAAGATCAGTTGGGTGCACGAGTGGGTTACATCGAACTGGATCTCAACAGCGGTAAGATCCT
TGAGAGTTTTCGCCCCGAAGAACGTTTTCCAATGATGAGCACTTTTAAAGTTCTGCTATGTGGCGCGGTA
TTATCCCGTATTGACGCCGGGCAAGAGCAACTCGGTCGCCGCATACACTATTCTCAGAATGACTTGGTTG
AGTACTCACCAGTCACAGAAAAGCATCTTACGGATGGCATGACAGTAAGAGAATTATGCAGTGCTGCCAT
AACCATGAGTGATAACACTGCGGCCAACTTACTTCTGACAACGATCGGAGGACCGAAGGAGCTAACCGCT
TTTTTGCACAACATGGGGGATCATGTAACTCGCCTTGATCGTTGGGAACCGGAGCTGAATGAAGCCATAC
CAAACGACGAGCGTGACACCACGATGCCTGTAGCAATGGCAACAACGTTGCGCAAACTATTAACTGGCGA
ACTACTTACTCTAGCTTCCCGGCAACAATTAATAGACTGGATGGAGGCGGATAAAGTTGCAGGACCACTT
CTGCGCTCGGCCCTTCCGGCTGGCTGGTTTATTGCTGATAAATCTGGAGCCGGTGAGCGTGGGTCTCGCG
GTATCATTGCAGCACTGGGGCCAGATGGTAAGCCCTCCCGTATCGTAGTTATCTACACGACGGGGAGTCA
GGCAACTATGGATGAACGAAATAGACAGATCGCTGAGATAGGTGCCTCACTGATTAAGCATTGGTAACTG
TCAGACCAAGTTTACTCATATATACTTTAGATTGATTTAAAACTTCATTTTTAATTTAAAAGGATCTAGG
TGAAGATCCTTTTTGATAATCTCATGACCAAAATCCCTTAACGTGAGTTTTCGTTCCACTGAGCGTCAGA
CCCCGTAGAAAAGATCAAAGGATCTTCTTGAGATCCTTTTTTTCTGCGCGTAATCTGCTGCTTGCAAACA
AAAAAACCACCGCTACCAGCGGTGGTTTGTTTGCCGGATCAAGAGCTACCAACTCTTTTTCCGAAGGTAA
CTGGCTTCAGCAGAGCGCAGATACCAAATACTGTTCTTCTAGTGTAGCCGTAGTTAGGCCACCACTTCAA
GAACTCTGTAGCACCGCCTACATACCTCGCTCTGCTAATCCTGTTACCAGTGGCTGCTGCCAGTGGCGAT
AAGTCGTGTCTTACCGGGTTGGACTCAAGACGATAGTTACCGGATAAGGCGCAGCGGTCGGGCTGAACGG
GGGGTTCGTGCACACAGCCCAGCTTGGAGCGAACGACCTACACCGAACTGAGATACCTACAGCGTGAGCT
ATGAGAAAGCGCCACGCTTCCCGAAGGGAGAAAGGCGGACAGGTATCCGGTAAGCGGCAGGGTCGGAACA
GGAGAGCGCACGAGGGAGCTTCCAGGGGGAAACGCCTGGTATCTTTATAGTCCTGTCGGGTTTCGCCACC
TCTGACTTGAGCGTCGATTTTTGTGATGCTCGTCAGGGGGGCGGAGCCTATGGAAAAACGCCAGCAACGC
GGCCTTTTTACGGTTCCTGGCCTTTTGCTGGCCTTTTGCTCACATGTTCTTTCCTGCGTTATCCCCTGAT
TCTGTGGATAACCGTATTACCGCCTTTGAGTGAGCTGATACCGCTCGCCGCAGCCGAACGACCGAGCGCA
GCGAGTCAGTGAGCGAGGAAGCGGAAGAGCGCCCAATACGCAAACCGCCTCTCCCCGCGCGTTGGCCGAT
TCATTAATGCAGCTGGCACGACAGGTTTCCCGACTGGAAAGCGGGCAGTGAGCGCAACGCAATTAATGTG
AGTTAGCTCACTCATTAGGCACCCCAGGCTTTACACTTTATGCTTCCGGCTCGTATGTTGTGTGGAATTG
TGAGCGGATAACAATTTCACACAGGAAACAGCTATGACCATGATTACGCCAAGCGCGCAATTAACCCTCA
CTAAAGGGAACAAAAGCTGGAGCTGCAAGCTTAATGTAGTCTTATGCAATACTCTTGTAGTCTTGCAACA
TGGTAACGATGAGTTAGCAACATGCCTTACAAGGAGAGAAAAAGCACCGTGCATGCCGATTGGTGGAAGT
AAGGTGGTACGATCGTGCCTTATTAGGAAGGCAACAGACGGGTCTGACATGGATTGGACGAACCACTGAA
TTGCCGCATTGCAGAGATATTGTATTTAAGTGCCTAGCTCGATACATAAACGGGTCTCTCTGGTTAGACC
AGATCTGAGCCTGGGAGCTCTCTGGCTAACTAGGGAACCCACTGCTTAAGCCTCAATAAAGCTTGCCTTG
AGTGCTTCAAGTAGTGTGTGCCCGTCTGTTGTGTGACTCTGGTAACTAGAGATCCCTCAGACCCTTTTAG
TCAGTGTGGAAAATCTCTAGCAGTGGCGCCCGAACAGGGACTTGAAAGCGAAAGGGAAACCAGAGGAGCT
CTCTCGACGCAGGACTCGGCTTGCTGAAGCGCGCACGGCAAGAGGCGAGGGGCGGCGACTGGTGAGTACG
CCAAAAATTTTGACTAGCGGAGGCTAGAAGGAGAGAGATGGGTGCGAGAGCGTCAGTATTAAGCGGGGGA
GAATTAGATCGCGATGGGAAAAAATTCGGTTAAGGCCAGGGGGAAAGAAAAAATATAAATTAAAACATAT
AGTATGGGCAAGCAGGGAGCTAGAACGATTCGCAGTTAATCCTGGCCTGTTAGAAACATCAGAAGGCTGT
AGACAAATACTGGGACAGCTACAACCATCCCTTCAGACAGGATCAGAAGAACTTAGATCATTATATAATA
CAGTAGCAACCCTCTATTGTGTGCATCAAAGGATAGAGATAAAAGACACCAAGGAAGCTTTAGACAAGAT
AGAGGAAGAGCAAAACAAAAGTAAGACCACCGCACAGCAAGCGGCCGCTGATCTTCAGACCTGGAGGAGG
AGATATGAGGGACAATTGGAGAAGTGAATTATATAAATATAAAGTAGTAAAAATTGAACCATTAGGAGTA
GCACCCACCAAGGCAAAGAGAAGAGTGGTGCAGAGAGAAAAAAGAGCAGTGGGAATAGGAGCTTTGTTCC
TTGGGTTCTTGGGAGCAGCAGGAAGCACTATGGGCGCAGCGTCAATGACGCTGACGGTACAGGCCAGACA
ATTATTGTCTGGTATAGTGCAGCAGCAGAACAATTTGCTGAGGGCTATTGAGGCGCAACAGCATCTGTTG
CAACTCACAGTCTGGGGCATCAAGCAGCTCCAGGCAAGAATCCTGGCTGTGGAAAGATACCTAAAGGATC
AACAGCTCCTGGGGATTTGGGGTTGCTCTGGAAAACTCATTTGCACCACTGCTGTGCCTTGGAATGCTAG
TTGGAGTAATAAATCTCTGGAACAGATTTGGAATCACACGACCTGGATGGAGTGGGACAGAGAAATTAAC
AATTACACAAGCTTAATACACTCCTTAATTGAAGAATCGCAAAACCAGCAAGAAAAGAATGAACAAGAAT
TATTGGAATTAGATAAATGGGCAAGTTTGTGGAATTGGTTTAACATAACAAATTGGCTGTGGTATATAAA
ATTATTCATAATGATAGTAGGAGGCTTGGTAGGTTTAAGAATAGTTTTTGCTGTACTTTCTATAGTGAAT
AGAGTTAGGCAGGGATATTCACCATTATCGTTTCAGACCCACCTCCCAACCCCGAGGGGACCCAGAGAGG
GCCTATTTCCCATGATTCCTTCATATTTGCATATACGATACAAGGCTGTTAGAGAGATAATTAGAATTAA
TTTGACTGTAAACACAAAGATATTAGTACAAAATACGTGACGTAGAAAGTAATAATTTCTTGGGTAGTTT
GCAGTTTTAAAATTATGTTTTAAAATGGACTATCATATGCTTACCGTAACTTGAAAGTATTTCGATTTCT
TGGCTTTATATATCTTGTGGAAAGGACGAAACACCGCACACATGACCAATAACAAGGTTTTAGAGCTAGA
AATAGCAAGTTAAAATAAGGCTAGTCCGTTATCAACTTGAAAAAGTGGCACCGAGTCGGTGCTTTTTTAA
GCTTGGCGTAACTAGATCTTGAGACAAATGGCAGTATTCATCCACAATTTTAAAAGAAAAGGGGGGATTG
GGGGGTACAGTGCAGGGGAAAGAATAGTAGACATAATAGCAACAGACATACAAACTAAAGAATTACAAAA
ACAAATTACAAAAATTCAAAATTTTCGGGTTTATTACAGGGACAGCAGAGATCCACTTTGGCGCCGGCTC
GAGGGGG
Features (pLannotate 1.2.2; 29 found; start..end, strand, type, name):
     14..80      +  CDS            small t antigen (fragment): SV40 (simian virus 40) small t antigen
    106..317     +  promoter       EF-1α core promoter: core promoter for human elongation factor EF-1α
    318..1256    +  intron         EF-1α intron A: intron upstream of the start codon of human EF-1α
   1278..1877    +  CDS            PuroR (fragment): puromycin N-acetyltransferase; pac from Streptomyces; confers resistance to puromycin
   1893..2481    +  misc_feature   WPRE: woodchuck hepatitis virus posttranscriptional regulatory element
   2532..2551    +  misc_feature   cPPT/CTS (fragment): central polypurine tract and central termination sequence of HIV-1
   2553..2786    +  LTR            3' LTR (ΔU3): self-inactivating 3' long terminal repeat (LTR) from HIV-1
   2864..2985    +  polyA_signal   SV40 poly(A) signal: SV40 polyadenylation signal
   3025..3160    +  rep_origin     SV40 ori: SV40 origin of replication
   3181..3199    -  promoter       T7 promoter: promoter for bacteriophage T7 RNA polymerase
   3207..3362    +  CDS            lacZα (fragment): LacZα fragment of β-galactosidase; lacZ fragment
   3367..3795    +  rep_origin     f1 ori (sequence partly withheld): f1 bacteriophage origin of replication; arrow indicates direction of (+) strand synthesis
   3848..3952    +  promoter       AmpR promoter: bla
   3953..4813    +  CDS            AmpR: β-lactamase; bla; confers resistance to ampicillin, carbenicillin, and related antibiotics
   4984..5572    +  rep_origin     ori: high-copy-number ColE1/pMB1/pBR322/pUC origin of replication
   5755..5847    +  CDS            lacI (fragment): lac repressor; lacI; The lac repressor binds to the lac operator to inhibit transcription in E. coli. This inhibition can be relieved by adding lactose or isopropyl-β-D-thiogalactopyranoside (IPTG).
   5860..5881    +  protein_bind   CAP binding site: CAP binding activates transcription in the presence of cAMP. E. coli catabolite activator protein
   5896..5926    +  promoter       lac promoter: promoter for the E. coli lac operon
   5934..5950    +  protein_bind   lac operator: The lac repressor binds to the lac operator to inhibit transcription in E. coli. This inhibition can be relieved by adding lactose or isopropyl-β-D-thiogalactopyranoside (IPTG). lac repressor encoded by lacI
   5995..6013    +  promoter       T3 promoter: promoter for bacteriophage T3 RNA polymerase
   6041..6267    +  promoter       RSV promoter: Rous sarcoma virus enhancer/promoter
   6268..6448    +  LTR            5' LTR (truncated): truncated 5' long terminal repeat (LTR) from HIV-1
   6495..6620    +  misc_feature   HIV-1 Ψ: packaging signal of human immunodeficiency virus type 1
   6604..6967    +  CDS            HIV-1 gag (fragment): gag protein from human immunodeficiency virus 1; gag
   7113..7346    +  misc_feature   RRE: The Rev response element (RRE) of HIV-1 allows for Rev-dependent mRNA export from the nucleus to the cytoplasm.
   7723..7749    +  CDS            Rev (fragment): human immunodeficiency virus 1 (HIV-1) Rev protein; rev; enhances nuclear export of unspliced and incompletely spliced viral mRNAs
   7753..7993    +  promoter       U6 promoter: RNA polymerase III promoter for human U6 snRNA
   8023..8098    +  misc_RNA       gRNA scaffold: guide RNA scaffold for the Streptococcus pyogenes CRISPR/Cas9 system
   8154..8271    +  misc_feature   cPPT/CTS: central polypurine tract and central termination sequence of HIV-1
