[The description below was written by a language model from this plasmid's Addgene catalogue record and pLannotate feature annotations shown in this document.]
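Description:
MAP3K7 gRNA (BRDN0001148226) is a third-generation lentiviral CRISPR guide plasmid built on the lentiGuide-Puro backbone, carrying a single guide RNA directed against human MAP3K7 (also known as TAK1). It is maintained in E. coli as a high-copy plasmid through a ColE1/pUC-type origin and selected with ampicillin via the β-lactamase gene. An f1 origin, an SV40 origin and poly(A) signal, and remnants of lac and T7/T3 promoter elements are also present in the backbone.

The viral portion begins with an RSV promoter fused to a truncated HIV-1 5' LTR, which makes genomic RNA production in packaging cells Tat-independent. It is followed by the Ψ packaging signal with a partial gag sequence and the Rev response element for Rev-dependent nuclear export. It ends in a ΔU3 self-inactivating 3' LTR. Between the LTRs sit two expression units. A human U6 RNA polymerase III promoter drives the MAP3K7-specific spacer joined to the Streptococcus pyogenes Cas9 gRNA scaffold. After a cPPT/CTS element, which aids nuclear import of the viral genome, an EF-1α core promoter with its intron A drives puromycin N-acetyltransferase for selecting transduced mammalian cells. A WPRE downstream enhances transcript expression.

The plasmid does not encode Cas9, so it is intended for use alongside a separate Cas9 lentivector or in cells that already express Cas9. According to the depositor, the guide was designed against several MAP3K7 reference transcripts and belongs to a human kinome gRNA collection, which makes it suitable for knocking out this kinase in human cells.
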