Addgene plasmid #75694: MAP3K7 gRNA (BRDN0001148226)
Purpose: 3rd generation lentiviral gRNA plasmid targeting human MAP3K7
Depositing lab: John Doench & David Root. Depositing organization: Broad Institute. Publication: Optimized sgRNA design to maximize activity and minimize off-target effects of CRISPR-Cas9. Doench JG, Fusi N, Sullender M, Hegde M, Vaimberg EW, Donovan KF, Smith I, Tothova Z, Wilen C, Orchard R, Virgin HW, Listgarten J, Root DE. Nat Biotechnol. 2016 Jan 18. doi: 10.1038/nbt.3437. PubMed 26780180.
Backbone
  Vector backbone: lentiGuide-Puro
  Backbone manufacturer: Zhang Lab (Addgene plasmid # 52963)
  Vector type: Mammalian Expression, Lentiviral, CRISPR
  Selectable markers: Puromycin
Growth in bacteria
  Bacterial resistance: Ampicillin, 100 μg/mL
  Growth temperature: 37°C
  Growth strain: DH5alpha
  Copy number: High Copy
Gene/Insert
  Gene/Insert name: MAP3K7 (alt names: MAP3K7; NM_003188.3)
  gRNA/shRNA sequence: CACACATGACCAATAACAAG
  Species: H. sapiens (human)
  Entrez Gene: MAP3K7 (a.k.a. CSCF, FMD2, MEKK7, TAK1, TGF1a)
  Promoter: hU6
  Cloning method: Unknown
  Sequencing primers: 5′ U6-F; 3′ pS2-R
Terms and licenses: Academic/Nonprofit Terms; Industry Terms: Not Available to Industry
Depositor comments: The gRNA was designed to target the following Genbank reference sequence(s): NM_003188.3,NM_145331.2,NM_145332.2,NM_145333.2. Note that this plasmid does NOT contain Cas9. It should be used in conjunction with lentiCas9-Blast (Addgene #52962) or otherwise with cell lines already expressing Cas9. Browse the full kinome gRNA library at http://www.addgene.org/pooled-library/broadgpp-human-kinome/ or visit http://www.broadinstitute.org/rnai/public/ for detailed protocols and information.
How to cite: MAP3K7 gRNA (BRDN0001148226) was a gift from John Doench & David Root (Addgene plasmid # 75694 ; http://n2t.net/addgene:75694 ; RRID:Addgene_75694)
