>Addgene plasmid #75694 | MAP3K7 gRNA (BRDN0001148226) | depositor partial sequence | sequence record 143154 | Target Sequence
CACACATGACCAATAACAAG
