>Addgene plasmid #75694 | MAP3K7 gRNA (BRDN0001148226) | addgene partial sequence | sequence record 184381 | hU6-F
TACGTGACGTAGAAAGTAATAATTTCTTGGGTAGTTTGCAGTTTTAAAATTATGTTTTAAAATGGACTAT
CATATGCTTACCGTAACTTGAAAGTATTTCGATTTCTTGGCTTTATATATCTTGTGGAAAGGACGAAACA
CCGCACACATGACCAATAACAAGGTTTTAGAGCTAGAAATAGCAAGTTAAAATAAGGCTAGTCCGTTATC
AACTTGAAAAAGTGGCACCGAGTCGGTGCTTTTTTAAGCTTGGCGTAACTAGATCTTGAGACAAATGGCA
GTATTCATCCACAATTTTAAAAGAAAAGGGGGGATTGGGGGGTACAGTGCAGGGGAAAGAATAGTAGACA
TAATAGCAACAGACATACAAACTAAAGAATTACAAAAACAAATTACAAAAATTCAAAATTTTCGGGTTTA
TTACAGGGACAGCAGAGATCCACTTTGGCGCCGGCTCGAGGGGGCCCGGGTGCAAAGATGGATAAAGTTT
TAAACAGAGAGGAATCTTTGCAGCTAATGGACCTTCTAGGTCTTGAAAGGAGTGGGAATTGGCTCCGGTG
CCCGTCAGTG
